Addgene plasmid #24426: f1H ∂HD (267)
Depositing lab: Steven Rosen. Depositing organization: University of California, San Francisco (UCSF). Publication: Sulf-2, a proangiogenic heparan sulfate endosulfatase, is upregulated in breast cancer. Morimoto-Tomita M, Uchimura K, Bistrup A, Lum DH, Egeblad M, Boudreau N, Werb Z, Rosen SD. Neoplasia. 2005 Nov . 7(11):1001-10. 10.1593/neo.05496 PubMed 16331886.
Backbone
  Vector backbone: pSecTag2
  Backbone manufacturer: Invitrogen
  Backbone size w/o insert (bp): 5100
  Vector type: Mammalian Expression
Growth in bacteria
  Bacterial resistance: Ampicillin, 100 μg/mL
  Growth temperature: 37°C
  Growth strain: DH5alpha
  Copy number: High Copy
Gene/Insert
  Gene/Insert name: SULF1
  Species: H. sapiens (human)
  Insert size (bp): 2300
  Mutation: AA 416-726 deleted, 22AA N-terminal truncation
  Entrez Gene: SULF1 (a.k.a. SULF-1)
  Tag / fusion protein: FLAG (N terminal on insert); Myc (C terminal on insert); His (C terminal on insert)
  Cloning method: Restriction Enzyme; 5′ cloning site BamHI (unknown if destroyed); 3′ cloning site XhoI (unknown if destroyed)
  Sequencing primers: 5′ CMV-F, T7; 3′ BGH-rev
Terms and licenses: Academic/Nonprofit Terms; Industry Terms: Not Available to Industry
How to cite: f1H ∂HD (267) was a gift from Steven Rosen (Addgene plasmid # 24426 ; http://n2t.net/addgene:24426 ; RRID:Addgene_24426)
