[The description below was written by a language model from this plasmid's Addgene catalogue record.]
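Description:
f1H ∂HD (267) is a mammalian expression plasmid built on the commercial pSecTag2 backbone (about 5.1 kb without insert) and carrying a modified human SULF1 coding sequence of roughly 2.3 kb, cloned between BamHI and XhoI sites. It is propagated in E. coli as a high-copy plasmid under ampicillin selection. The record does not list a promoter or a mammalian selection marker. However, the sequencing primers given (CMV forward, T7 and BGH reverse) fit the usual layout of this vector family, in which a CMV promoter drives the insert and a BGH polyadenylation signal follows it.

The insert encodes a deletion mutant of SULF1, an extracellular heparan sulfate endosulfatase. Amino acids 416–726 have been removed, and the "∂HD" in the name presumably refers to this internal region, although the record does not define the abbreviation. The first 22 N-terminal residues are also absent. That truncation would be consistent with removing the native signal peptide so that secretion depends on the leader sequence normally supplied by pSecTag2 vectors, but the record does not state this. The protein carries an N-terminal FLAG tag and C-terminal Myc and His tags, which allow detection with antibodies from either end and purification by metal affinity.

The associated publication concerns the related enzyme Sulf-2 and its upregulation in breast cancer. The record does not give a specific purpose for this plasmid. Its design suits production of a secreted, epitope-tagged SULF1 deletion variant in transfected mammalian cells, for example to compare its activity or behaviour with the full-length enzyme.
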