>Addgene plasmid #24426 | f1H ∂HD (267) | addgene partial sequence | sequence record 30205 | 24426 with CMV-F
TAGCAGAGCTCTCTGGCTAACTAGAGAACCCACTGCTTACTGGCTTATCGAAATTAATACGACTCACTAT
AGGGAGACCCAAGCTGGCTAGCCACCATGGAGACAGACACACTCCTGCTATGGGTACTGCTGCTCTGGGT
TCCAGGTTCCACTGGTGACGCGGCCCAGCCGGCCAGGCGCGCGCGCCGTACGAAGCTTGGTACCGAGCTC
GGATCCGATTACAAGGATGACGACGATAAGCCAGCAGCATCGACTGTCAGATCCCCGAGGTTCAGAGGAC
GGATACAGCAGGAACGAAAAAACATCCGACCCAACATTATTCTTGTGCTTACCGATGATCAAGATGTGGA
GCTGGGGTCCCTGCAAGTCATGAACAAAACGAGAAAGATTATGGAACATGGGGGGGCCACCTTCATCAAT
GCCTTTGTGACTACACCCATGTGCTGCCCGTCACGGTCCTCCATGCTCACCGGGAAGTATGTGCACAATC
ACAATGTCTACACCAACAACGAGAACTGCTCTTCCCCCTCGTGGCAGGCCATGCATGAGCCTCGGACTTT
TGCTGTATATCTTAACAACACTGGCTACAGAACAGCCTTTTTTGGAAAATACCTCAATGAATATAATGGC
AGCTACATCCCCCCTGGGTGGCGAGAATGGCTTGNATTAATCAAGAATTCTCGCTTCTATAATTACACTG
TTTGTCGCAATGGCAT
