>Addgene plasmid #24426 | f1H ∂HD (267) | addgene partial sequence | sequence record 30206 | 24426 with BGH-rev
GATGATGATGATGATGGTCGACGGCGCTATTCAGATCCTCTTCTGAGATGAGTTTTTGTTCGGGCCCTCC
TCGAGAACCTTCCCATCCATCCCATAACTGTCCTCTGTGTAGGTCATAGCTTCCTCCATCTTTATTTCCA
ACATCAAGATTCTTAGGTCTTGGGTTGCACTGCTTATATCCTTGACAGCTTCTGAGCTCCATTAGTTGTA
CGTGTAGCTGATTCAAAATGCCTCGTTCTACCGTGTGCACTGTATTTGTGAGCTGATAAGGATCTGTATT
CATATCAAAATACTCCAAAAAGCCAGTAGCAAACTCACAGAAAAGAAAATTATGCGTCTCATTAACTGTA
CGCAAACACCAGTAGGTGTTATTGTTAGAACTCGTGCAAGCACAGAAAGATCCCAGGTTCCAGAACGGGG
CTGTCTGCCAGTGGTTGTTGTCATGCGTGAAGCAAGTGAGGCCAGGCAGGCTGCACTCTTCCCCCTTCCT
CTGCCGTCTCTTCTCCTTCCTGCCTCTTTCCACTAGGAATGTATCACGCCAAATTTTGGCCTTCTTGTTT
GTTCGAAACCTGTTACCTGGCTTTTCTGGGTCCAGAAGTTTGAGGACAGACTTGCCGTCCACATCAGGAG
GTGTGTCGAGCCCAGCAATATCCAGGATCGTGGGGGCCAAGTCAATGTTGAGAACGATCTGTGGGACTAT
TGATCCTGGTTCTACACTTGGACCACGAATAAAAAAAGGCACACGAATATCAAAGTCATATGGCATGGNT
TTCCCCTTGACCAGTCCAAACTGCCCAATATGGTAACCATGG
